Addgene plasmid #121016: U3m
Purpose: MoClo golden gate assembly BC part for BCD13 (Medium expression bi-cistronic RBS, engineered for downstream context-independence; see https://doi.org/10.1038/nmeth.2404).
Depositing lab: Richard Murray. Depositing organization: California Institute of Technology.
Backbone
  Vector backbone: DVA
  Backbone size w/o insert (bp): 2100
  Vector type: Synthetic Biology
Growth in bacteria
  Bacterial resistance: Ampicillin, 100 μg/mL
  Growth temperature: 37°C
  Growth strain: JM109
  Copy number: High Copy
Gene/Insert
  Gene/Insert name: BCD13
  Species: Synthetic
  Insert size (bp): 92
  Cloning method: Gibson Cloning
  Sequencing primers: 5′ AAATAGGCGTATCACGAGGCA; 3′ TTACCGCCTTTGAGTGAGCTG
Terms and licenses: Academic/Nonprofit Terms; Industry Terms: Not Available to Industry
Depositor comments: Recombines readily with other BCD sequences Please see Supplemental Documents for annotated Genbank file.
How to cite: U3m was a gift from Richard Murray (Addgene plasmid # 121016 ; http://n2t.net/addgene:121016 ; RRID:Addgene_121016)
