[The description below was written by a language model from this plasmid's Addgene catalogue record and the feature table of its GenBank file.]
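Description:
U3m is a small synthetic-biology part plasmid (about 2.2 kb) from the CIDAR MoClo Extension collection, built on the DVA destination-vector backbone and intended for propagation in E. coli. It replicates at high copy from a ColE1/pUC-type origin and is selected with ampicillin through a bla (beta-lactamase) gene driven by its own AmpR promoter. In this circular record, the AmpR coding sequence is annotated across the numbering origin.

The payload is BCD13, a 92 bp synthetic bicistronic design translation-initiation element described as giving medium expression. Bicistronic RBS designs place a short leader cistron upstream of a second ribosome binding site, so that ribosomes translating the leader unfold local mRNA structure. This makes initiation at the downstream gene largely independent of that gene's sequence context. The part is formatted as a "BC" position module for MoClo Golden Gate assembly, meaning it carries the fusion sites that slot it between a promoter part and a coding-sequence part when transcription units are assembled in a one-pot Type IIS reaction. The feature table does not annotate the BCD13 insert or the Type IIS sites. By position, though, the insert must lie between the annotated BioBrick prefix and suffix, just downstream of a putative bacterial transcription terminator that insulates the part from backbone read-through. Standard sequencing primer sites flank this region.

The plasmid has no promoter or reporter for the part and serves purely as a storage and donor vector for tuning translation strength in assembled bacterial genetic circuits. The depositor notes that BCD13 recombines readily with other BCD sequences, which matters when several such elements are combined in one construct.
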