LOCUS       Exported 2192 bp ds-DNA circular SYN 13-MAY-2021
DEFINITION  MoClo golden gate assembly BC part for BCD13 (Medium expression
            bi-cistronic RBS, engineered for downstream context-independence;
            see https://doi.org/10.1038/nmeth.2404)..
ACCESSION   .
VERSION     .
KEYWORDS    U3m
SOURCE      synthetic DNA construct
  ORGANISM  synthetic DNA construct
REFERENCE   1 (bases 1 to 2192)
  TITLE     CIDAR MoClo Extension
REFERENCE   2 (bases 1 to 2192)
  AUTHORS   .
  TITLE     Direct Submission
  JOURNAL   Exported May 13, 2021 from SnapGene Server 1.1.58
            http://www.snapgene.com
FEATURES             Location/Qualifiers
     source          1..2192
                     /organism="synthetic DNA construct"
                     /mol_type="other DNA"
     promoter        complement(156..260)
                     /gene="bla"
                     /label=AmpR promoter
     primer_bind     328..346
                     /label=pBRforEco
                     /note="pBR322 vectors, upsteam of EcoRI site, forward
                     primer"
     terminator      350..393
                     /label=bacterial terminator
                     /note="putative bacterial transcription terminator"
     misc_feature    396..417
                     /label=BioBrick prefix
                     /note="BioBrick prefix for parts that do not start with
                     ""ATG"""
     misc_feature    531..551
                     /label=BioBrick suffix
                     /note="universal suffix for all parts"
     primer_bind     complement(557..574)
                     /label=L4440
                     /note="L4440 vector, forward primer"
     rep_origin      complement(728..1316)
                     /direction=LEFT
                     /label=ori
                     /note="high-copy-number ColE1/pMB1/pBR322/pUC origin of
                     replication"
     primer_bind     complement(808..827)
                     /label=pBR322ori-F
                     /note="pBR322 origin, forward primer"
     CDS             complement(1487..155)
                     /codon_start=1
                     /gene="bla"
                     /product="beta-lactamase"
                     /label=AmpR
                     /note="confers resistance to ampicillin, carbenicillin, and
                     related antibiotics"
                     /translation="MSIQHFRVALIPFFAAFCLPVFAHPETLVKVKDAEDQLGARVGYI
                     ELDLNSGKILESFRPEERFPMMSTFKVLLCGAVLSRIDAGQEQLGRRIHYSQNDLVEYS
                     PVTEKHLTDGMTVRELCSAAITMSDNTAANLLLTTIGGPKELTAFLHNMGDHVTRLDRW
                     EPELNEAIPNDERDTTMPVAMATTLRKLLTGELLTLASRQQLIDWMEADKVAGPLLRSA
                     LPAGWFIADKSGAGERGSRGIIAALGPDGKPSRIVVIYTTGSQATMDERNRQIAEIGAS
                     LIKHW"
     primer_bind     2110..2129
                     /label=Amp-R
                     /note="Ampicillin resistance gene, reverse primer"
ORIGIN
        1 ccgctgttga gatccagttc gatgtaaccc actcgtgcac ccaactgatc ttcagcatct
       61 tttactttca ccagcgtttc tgggtgagca aaaacaggaa ggcaaaatgc cgcaaaaaag
      121 ggaataaggg cgacacggaa atgttgaata ctcatactct tcctttttca atattattga
      181 agcatttatc agggttattg tctcatgagc ggatacatat ttgaatgtat ttagaaaaat
      241 aaacaaatag gggttccgcg cacatttccc cgaaaagtgc cacctgacgt ctaagaaacc
      301 attattatca tgacattaac ctataaaaat aggcgtatca cgaggcagaa tttcagataa
      361 aaaaaatcct tagctttcgc taaggatgat ttctggaatt cgcggccgct tctagagact
      421 agtgggtctc atactgggcc caagttcact taaaaaggag atcaacaatg aaagcaattt
      481 tcgtactgaa acatcttaat catgcaatgg aggctttcta atgagagacc tactagtagc
      541 ggccgctgca ggcttcctcg ctcactgact cgctgcgctc ggtcgttcgg ctgcggcgag
      601 cggtatcagc tcactcaaag gcggtaatac ggttatccac agaatcaggg gataacgcag
      661 gaaagaacat gtgagcaaaa ggccagcaaa aggccaggaa ccgtaaaaag gccgcgttgc
      721 tggcgttttt ccacaggctc cgcccccctg acgagcatca caaaaatcga cgctcaagtc
      781 agaggtggcg aaacccgaca ggactataaa gataccaggc gtttccccct ggaagctccc
      841 tcgtgcgctc tcctgttccg accctgccgc ttaccggata cctgtccgcc tttctccctt
      901 cgggaagcgt ggcgctttct catagctcac gctgtaggta tctcagttcg gtgtaggtcg
      961 ttcgctccaa gctgggctgt gtgcacgaac cccccgttca gcccgaccgc tgcgccttat
     1021 ccggtaacta tcgtcttgag tccaacccgg taagacacga cttatcgcca ctggcagcag
     1081 ccactggtaa caggattagc agagcgaggt atgtaggcgg tgctacagag ttcttgaagt
     1141 ggtggcctaa ctacggctac actagaagaa cagtatttgg tatctgcgct ctgctgaagc
     1201 cagttacctt cggaaaaaga gttggtagct cttgatccgg caaacaaacc accgctggta
     1261 gcggtggttt ttttgtttgc aagcagcaga ttacgcgcag aaaaaaagga tctcaagaag
     1321 atcctttgat cttttctacg gggtctgacg ctcagtggaa cgaaaactca cgttaaggga
     1381 ttttggtcat gagattatca aaaaggatct tcacctagat ccttttaaat taaaaatgaa
     1441 gttttaaatc aatctaaagt atatatgagt aaacttggtc tgacagttac caatgcttaa
     1501 tcagtgaggc acctatctca gcgatctgtc tatttcgttc atccatagtt gcctgactcc
     1561 ccgtcgtgta gataactacg atacgggagg gcttaccatc tggccccagt gctgcaatga
     1621 taccgcgcga cccacgctca ccggctccag atttatcagc aataaaccag ccagccggaa
     1681 gggccgagcg cagaagtggt cctgcaactt tatccgcctc catccagtct attaattgtt
     1741 gccgggaagc tagagtaagt agttcgccag ttaatagttt gcgcaacgtt gttgccattg
     1801 ctacaggcat cgtggtgtca cgctcgtcgt ttggtatggc ttcattcagc tccggttccc
     1861 aacgatcaag gcgagttaca tgatccccca tgttgtgcaa aaaagcggtt agctccttcg
     1921 gtcctccgat cgttgtcaga agtaagttgg ccgcagtgtt atcactcatg gttatggcag
     1981 cactgcataa ttctcttact gtcatgccat ccgtaagatg cttttctgtg actggtgagt
     2041 actcaaccaa gtcattctga gaatagtgta tgcggcgacc gagttgctct tgcccggcgt
     2101 caatacggga taataccgcg ccacatagca gaactttaaa agtgctcatc attggaaaac
     2161 gttcttcggg gcgaaaactc tcaaggatct ta
//
