>Addgene plasmid #121016 | U3m | depositor partial sequence | sequence record 230086 | insert sequence
TACTGGGCCCAAGTTCACTTAAAAAGGAGATCAACAATGAAAGCAATTTTCGTACTGAAACATCTTAATC
ATGCAATGGAGGCTTTCTAATG
